Addgene plasmid #60874: CIP2Aprom204bp-pGL4.10Luc
Purpose: Luc reporter driven by 204 bp of the CIP2A promoter
Depositing lab: Jukka Westermarck. Depositing organization: University of Turku. Publication: ETS1 mediates MEK1/2-dependent overexpression of cancerous inhibitor of protein phosphatase 2A (CIP2A) in human cancer cells. Khanna A, Okkeri J, Bilgen T, Tiirikka T, Vihinen M, Visakorpi T, Westermarck J. PLoS One. 2011 Mar 22;6(3):e17979. doi: 10.1371/journal.pone.0017979. PubMed 21445343.
Backbone
  Vector backbone: pGL4.10(luc2)
  Backbone manufacturer: Promega
  Backbone size w/o insert (bp): 4242
  Vector type: Luciferase ; Promoterless
Growth in bacteria
  Bacterial resistance: Ampicillin, 100 μg/mL
  Growth temperature: 37°C
  Growth strain: DH5alpha
  Copy number: High Copy
Gene/Insert
  Gene/Insert name: 204 bp promoter fragment of Cancerous Inhibitor of PP2A (alt name: 204 bp CIP2A promoter)
  Species: H. sapiens (human)
  Insert size (bp): 204
  Entrez Gene: CIP2A (a.k.a. KIAA1524, NOCIVA, p90)
Terms and licenses: Academic/Nonprofit Terms; Industry Terms: Not Available to Industry
Depositor comments: Then various length luciferase promoter constructs were created using the Deletion Kit for Kilo-Sequencing (Takara Bio Inc., Japan) as per the manufacturer’s instructions. Please note that there are some discrepancies between Addgene's quality control sequences and the depositor's sequence. The depositor noted that these discrepancies do NOT affect plasmid function.
How to cite: CIP2Aprom204bp-pGL4.10Luc was a gift from Jukka Westermarck (Addgene plasmid # 60874 ; http://n2t.net/addgene:60874 ; RRID:Addgene_60874)
