[The description below was written by a language model from this plasmid's Addgene catalogue record.]
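Description:
CIP2Aprom204bp-pGL4.10Luc is a firefly luciferase reporter plasmid in which a 204 bp fragment of the human CIP2A (Cancerous Inhibitor of PP2A, also known as KIAA1524) promoter has been placed in the promoterless pGL4.10(luc2) backbone from Promega. Because the 4242 bp backbone carries the luc2 reporter gene without any promoter of its own, luciferase expression in transfected cells depends on the transcriptional activity of the inserted CIP2A sequence. The plasmid is maintained in E. coli as a high-copy vector under ampicillin selection. No feature table is supplied with the record, so the exact cloning sites, the orientation of the insert and the coordinates of the fragment relative to the CIP2A transcription start site are not stated.

According to the depositor's notes, this construct is one member of a series of CIP2A promoter fragments of different lengths generated with a commercial nested-deletion kit. Such a series allows reporter activity to be compared across progressively shortened fragments, so that the regions needed for promoter activity, and the transcription factor binding sites they contain, can be mapped. The associated study concerns ETS1 and MEK1/2-dependent overexpression of CIP2A in human cancer cells, so the plasmid fits transient transfection assays that test how signalling pathways or candidate transcription factors affect this short promoter region. The record also notes some discrepancies between the repository's quality control sequencing and the depositor's reference sequence, which the depositor reports do not affect function.
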