>Addgene plasmid #60874 | CIP2Aprom204bp-pGL4.10Luc | depositor partial sequence | sequence record 102842 | pGL4.10Luc backbone
GGCCTAACTGGCCGGTACCTGAGCTCGCTAGCCTCGAGGATATCAAGATCTGGCCTCGGCGGCCAAGCTT
GGCAATCCGGTACTGTTGGTAAAGCCACCATGGAAGATGCCAAAAACATTAAGAAGGGCCCAGCGCCATT
CTACCCACTCGAAGACGGGACCGCCGGCGAGCAGCTGCACAAAGCCATGAAGCGCTACGCCCTGGTGCCC
GGCACCATCGCCTTTACCGACGCACATATCGAGGTGGACATTACCTACGCCGAGTACTTCGAGATGAGCG
TTCGGCTGGCAGAAGCTATGAAGCGCTATGGGCTGAATACAAACCATCGGATCGTGGTGTGCAGCGAGAA
TAGCTTGCAGTTCTTCATGCCCGTGTTGGGTGCCCTGTTCATCGGTGTGGCTGTGGCCCCAGCTAACGAC
ATCTACAACGAGCGCGAGCTGCTGAACAGCATGGGCATCAGCCAGCCCACCGTCGTATTCGTGAGCAAGA
AAGGGCTGCAAAAGATCCTCAACGTGCAAAAGAAGCTACCGATCATACAAAAGATCATCATCATGGATAG
CAAGACCGACTACCAGGGCTTCCAAAGCATGTACACCTTCGTGACTTCCCATTTGCCACCCGGCTTCAAC
GAGTACGACTTCGTGCCCGAGAGCTTCGACCGGGACAAAACCATCGCCCTGATCATGAACAGTAGTGGCA
GTACCGGATTGCCCAAGGGCGTAGCCCTACCGCACCGCACCGCTTGTGTCCGATTCAGTCATGCCCGCGA
CCCCATCTTCGGCAACCAGATCATCCCCGACACCGCTATCCTCAGCGTGGTGCCATTTCACCACGGCTTC
GGCATGTTCACCACGCTGGGCTACTTGATCTGCGGCTTTCGGGTCGTGCTCATGTACCGCTTCGAGGAGG
AGCTATTCTTGCGCAGCTTGCAAGACTATAAGATTCAATCTGCCCTGCTGGTGCCCACACTATTTAGCTT
CTTCGCTAAGAGCACTCTCATCGACAAGTACGACCTAAGCAACTTGCACGAGATCGCCAGCGGCGGGGCG
CCGCTCAGCAAGGAGGTAGGTGAGGCCGTGGCCAAACGCTTCCACCTACCAGGCATCCGCCAGGGCTACG
GCCTGACAGAAACAACCAGCGCCATTCTGATCACCCCCGAAGGGGACGACAAGCCTGGCGCAGTAGGCAA
GGTGGTGCCCTTCTTCGAGGCTAAGGTGGTGGACTTGGACACCGGTAAGACACTGGGTGTGAACCAGCGC
GGCGAGCTGTGCGTCCGTGGCCCCATGATCATGAGCGGCTACGTTAACAACCCCGAGGCTACAAACGCTC
TCATCGACAAGGACGGCTGGCTGCACAGCGGCGACATCGCCTACTGGGACGAGGACGAGCACTTCTTCAT
CGTGGACCGGCTGAAGAGCCTGATCAAATACAAGGGCTACCAGGTAGCCCCAGCCGAACTGGAGAGCATC
CTGCTGCAACACCCCAACATCTTCGACGCCGGGGTCGCCGGCCTGCCCGACGACGATGCCGGCGAGCTGC
CCGCCGCAGTCGTCGTGCTGGAACACGGTAAAACCATGACCGAGAAGGAGATCGTGGACTATGTGGCCAG
CCAGGTTACAACCGCCAAGAAGCTGCGCGGTGGTGTTGTGTTCGTGGACGAGGTGCCTAAAGGACTGACC
GGCAAGTTGGACGCCCGCAAGATCCGCGAGATTCTCATTAAGGCCAAGAAGGGCGGCAAGATCGCCGTGT
AATAATTCTAGAGTCGGGGCGGCCGGCCGCTTCGAGCAGACATGATAAGATACATTGATGAGTTTGGACA
AACCACAACTAGAATGCAGTGAAAAAAATGCTTTATTTGTGAAATTTGTGATGCTATTGCTTTATTTGTA
ACCATTATAAGCTGCAATAAACAAGTTAACAACAACAATTGCATTCATTTTATGTTTCAGGTTCAGGGGG
AGGTGTGGGAGGTTTTTTAAAGCAAGTAAAACCTCTACAAATGTGGTAAAATCGATAAGGATCCGTCGAC
CGATGCCCTTGAGAGCCTTCAACCCAGTCAGCTCCTTCCGGTGGGCGCGGGGCATGACTATCGTCGCCGC
ACTTATGACTGTCTTCTTTATCATGCAACTCGTAGGACAGGTGCCGGCAGCGCTCTTCCGCTTCCTCGCT
CACTGACTCGCTGCGCTCGGTCGTTCGGCTGCGGCGAGCGGTATCAGCTCACTCAAAGGCGGTAATACGG
TTATCCACAGAATCAGGGGATAACGCAGGAAAGAACATGTGAGCAAAAGGCCAGCAAAAGGCCAGGAACC
GTAAAAAGGCCGCGTTGCTGGCGTTTTTCCATAGGCTCCGCCCCCCTGACGAGCATCACAAAAATCGACG
CTCAAGTCAGAGGTGGCGAAACCCGACAGGACTATAAAGATACCAGGCGTTTCCCCCTGGAAGCTCCCTC
GTGCGCTCTCCTGTTCCGACCCTGCCGCTTACCGGATACCTGTCCGCCTTTCTCCCTTCGGGAAGCGTGG
CGCTTTCTCATAGCTCACGCTGTAGGTATCTCAGTTCGGTGTAGGTCGTTCGCTCCAAGCTGGGCTGTGT
GCACGAACCCCCCGTTCAGCCCGACCGCTGCGCCTTATCCGGTAACTATCGTCTTGAGTCCAACCCGGTA
AGACACGACTTATCGCCACTGGCAGCAGCCACTGGTAACAGGATTAGCAGAGCGAGGTATGTAGGCGGTG
CTACAGAGTTCTTGAAGTGGTGGCCTAACTACGGCTACACTAGAAGAACAGTATTTGGTATCTGCGCTCT
GCTGAAGCCAGTTACCTTCGGAAAAAGAGTTGGTAGCTCTTGATCCGGCAAACAAACCACCGCTGGTAGC
GGTGGTTTTTTTGTTTGCAAGCAGCAGATTACGCGCAGAAAAAAAGGATCTCAAGAAGATCCTTTGATCT
TTTCTACGGGGTCTGACGCTCAGTGGAACGAAAACTCACGTTAAGGGATTTTGGTCATGAGATTATCAAA
AAGGATCTTCACCTAGATCCTTTTAAATTAAAAATGAAGTTTTAAATCAATCTAAAGTATATATGAGTAA
ACTTGGTCTGACAGCGGCCGCAAATGCTAAACCACTGCAGTGGTTACCAGTGCTTGATCAGTGAGGCACC
GATCTCAGCGATCTGCCTATTTCGTTCGTCCATAGTGGCCTGACTCCCCGTCGTGTAGATCACTACGATT
CGTGAGGGCTTACCATCAGGCCCCAGCGCAGCAATGATGCCGCGAGAGCCGCGTTCACCGGCCCCCGATT
TGTCAGCAATGAACCAGCCAGCAGGGAGGGCCGAGCGAAGAAGTGGTCCTGCTACTTTGTCCGCCTCCAT
CCAGTCTATGAGCTGCTGTCGTGATGCTAGAGTAAGAAGTTCGCCAGTGAGTAGTTTCCGAAGAGTTGTG
GCCATTGCTACTGGCATCGTGGTATCACGCTCGTCGTTCGGTATGGCTTCGTTCAACTCTGGTTCCCAGC
GGTCAAGCCGGGTCACATGATCACCCATATTATGAAGAAATGCAGTCAGCTCCTTAGGGCCTCCGATCGT
TGTCAGAAGTAAGTTGGCCGCGGTGTTGTCGCTCATGGTAATGGCAGCACTACACAATTCTCTTACCGTC
ATGCCATCCGTAAGATGCTTTTCCGTGACCGGCGAGTACTCAACCAAGTCGTTTTGTGAGTAGTGTATAC
GGCGACCAAGCTGCTCTTGCCCGGCGTCTATACGGGACAACACCGCGCCACATAGCAGTACTTTGAAAGT
GCTCATCATCGGGAATCGTTCTTCGGGGCGGAAAGACTCAAGGATCTTGCCGCTATTGAGATCCAGTTCG
ATATAGCCCACTCTTGCACCCAGTTGATCTTCAGCATCTTTTACTTTCACCAGCGTTTCGGGGTGTGCAA
AAACAGGCAAGCAAAATGCCGCAAAGAAGGGAATGAGTGCGACACGAAAATGTTGGATGCTCATACTCGT
CCTTTTTCAATATTATTGAAGCATTTATCAGGGTTACTAGTACGTCTCTCAAGGATAAGTAAGTAATATT
AAGGTACGGGAGGTATTGGACAGGCCGCAATAAAATATCTTTATTTTCATTACATCTGTGTGTTGGTTTT
TTGTGTGAATCGATAGTACTAACATACGCTCTCCATCAAAACAAAACGAAACAAAACAAACTAGCAAAAT
AGGCTGTCCCCAGTGCAAGTGCAGGTGCCAGAACATTTCTCT
