>Addgene plasmid #60874 | CIP2Aprom204bp-pGL4.10Luc | addgene partial sequence | sequence record 137989 | RVprimer3 5'-CTAGCAAAATAGGCTGTCCC-3'
TTCTCTGGCCTAACTGGCCGAGCGGGGGCAGCTCCCAACCCCCGTCCTGGACCCACAAATCACCTCGACC
CCTGGCCCACCCCGGCCGTCACCGAGAACGGTCCCCTAGGGTGCCTAGGGACTTCCGGAGCCCGACCGGA
TCCGGAAGCTTCTGAGAGCAAGGGGGTGGGGCCGAAAATCAAAAAAAGCGCGGCGAAAGCTAAAGGCCGG
CGCACGCTGGGCGGTGGTGGTCCCTAAGCCGGGCCGCGGCCGGTGCAATGGACTCCACTGCCTGCTTGAA
GTCCTTGCTCCTGACTGTCAGTCAGTACAAAGCCGTGAAGTCAGAGGCGAACGCCACTCAGCTTTTGCGG
CACTTGGAGGTAATTTCTGGAAGATCTGGCCTCGGCGGCCAAGCTTGGCAATCCGGTACTGTTGGTAAAG
CCACCATGGAAGATGCCAAAAACATTAAGAAGGGCCCAGCGCCATTCTACCCACTCGAAGACGGGACCGC
CGGCGAGCAGCTGCACAAAGCCATGAAGCGCTACGCCCTGGTGCCCGGCACCATCGCCTTTACCGACGCA
CATATCGAGGTGGACATTACCTACGCCGAGTACTTCGAGATGAGCGTTCGGCTGGCAGAAGCTATGAAGC
GCTATGGGCTGAATACAAACCATCGGATCGTGGTGTGCAGCGAGAATAGCTTGCAGTTCTTCATGCCCGT
GTTGGGTGCCCTGTTCATCGGTGTGGCTGTGGCCCCAGCTAACGACATCTACAACGAGCGCGAGCTGCTG
AACAGCATGGGCATCAGCCAGCCCACCGTCGTATTCGTGAGCAAGAAAGGGCTGCAAAAGATCCTCAACG
TGCAAAAGAAGCTACCGATCATACAAAAGATCATCATCATGGATAGCAAGACCGACTACCAGGGCTTCCA
AAGCATGTACACCTTCGTGACTTCCCATTTGCCACCCGGCTTCAACGAGTACGACTTCGTGCCCGAGAGC
TTCGACCGGG
