>Addgene plasmid #60874 | CIP2Aprom204bp-pGL4.10Luc | addgene partial sequence | sequence record 137990 | Luc2-Rev 5'-GCCCTTCTTAATGTTTTTG-3'
GGATTGCCAAGCTTGGCCGCCGAGGCCAGATCTTCCAGAAATTACCTCCAAGTGCCGCAAAAGCTGAGTG
GCGTTCGCCTCTGACTTCACGGCTTTGTACTGACTGACAGTCAGGAGCAAGGACTTCAAGCAGGCAGTGG
AGTCCATTGCACCGGCCGCGGCCCGGCTTAGGGACCACCACCGCCCAGCGTGCGCCGGCCTTTAGCTTTC
GCCGCGCTTTTTTTGATTTTCGGCCCCACCCCCTTGCTCTCAGAAGCTTCCGGATCCGGTCGGGCTCCGG
AAGTCCCTAGGCACCCTAGGGGACCGTTCTCGGTGACGGCCGGGGTGGGCCAGGGGTCGAGGTGATTTGT
GGGTCCAGGACGGGGGTTGGGAGCTGCCCCCGCTCGGCCAGTTAGGCCAGAGAAATGTTCTGGCACCTGC
ACTTGCACTGGGGACAGCCTATTTTGCTAGTTTGTTTTGTTTCGTTTTGTTTTGATGGAGAGCGTATGTT
AGTACTATCGATTCACACAAAAAACCAACACACAGATGTAATGAAAATAAAGATATTTTATTGCGGCCTG
TCCAATACCTCCCGTACCTTAATATTACTTACTTATCCTTGAGAGACGTACTAGTAACCCTGATAAATGC
TTCAATAATATTGAAAAAGGACGAGTATGAGCATCCAACATTTTCGTGTCGCACTCATTCCCTTCTTTGC
GGCATTTTGCTTGCCTGTTTTTGCACACCCCGAAACGCTGGTGAAAGTAAAAGATGCTGAAGATCAACTG
GGTGCAAGAGTGGGCTATATCGAACTGGATCTCAATAGCGGCAAGATCCTTGAGTCTTTCCGCCCCGAAG
AACGATTCCCGATGATGAGCACTTTCAAAGTACTGCTATGTGGCGCGGTGTTGTCCCGTATAGA
